>Addgene plasmid #140991 | pcDNA3.1-GGamma9-GFP2 | addgene full sequence | sequence record 302017 | Addgene NGS Result
AAGAACATGTGAGCAAAAGGCCAGCAAAAGGCCAGGAACCGTAAAAAGGCCGCGTTGCTGGCGTTTTTCC
ATAGGCTCCGCCCCCCTGACGAGCATCACAAAAATCGACGCTCAAGTCAGAGGTGGCGAAACCCGACAGG
ACTATAAAGATACCAGGCGTTTCCCCCTGGAAGCTCCCTCGTGCGCTCTCCTGTTCCGACCCTGCCGCTT
ACCGGATACCTGTCCGCCTTTCTCCCTTCGGGAAGCGTGGCGCTTTCTCATAGCTCACGCTGTAGGTATC
TCAGTTCGGTGTAGGTCGTTCGCTCCAAGCTGGGCTGTGTGCACGAACCCCCCGTTCAGCCCGACCGCTG
CGCCTTATCCGGTAACTATCGTCTTGAGTCCAACCCGGTAAGACACGACTTATCGCCACTGGCAGCAGCC
ACTGGTAACAGGATTAGCAGAGCGAGGTATGTAGGCGGTGCTACAGAGTTCTTGAAGTGGTGGCCTAACT
ACGGCTACACTAGAAGAACAGTATTTGGTATCTGCGCTCTGCTGAAGCCAGTTACCTTCGGAAAAAGAGT
TGGTAGCTCTTGATCCGGCAAACAAACCACCGCTGGTAGCGGTGGTTTTTTTGTTTGCAAGCAGCAGATT
ACGCGCAGAAAAAAAGGATCTCAAGAAGATCCTTTGATCTTTTCTACGGGGTCTGACGCTCAGTGGAACG
AAAACTCACGTTAAGGGATTTTGGTCATGAGATTATCAAAAAGGATCTTCACCTAGATCCTTTTAAATTA
AAAATGAAGTTTTAAATCAATCTAAAGTATATATGAGTAAACTTGGTCTGACAGTTACCAATGCTTAATC
AGTGAGGCACCTATCTCAGCGATCTGTCTATTTCGTTCATCCATAGTTGCCTGACTCCCCGTCGTGTAGA
TAACTACGATACGGGAGGGCTTACCATCTGGCCCCAGTGCTGCAATGATACCGCGAGACCCACGCTCACC
GGCTCCAGATTTATCAGCAATAAACCAGCCAGCCGGAAGGGCCGAGCGCAGAAGTGGTCCTGCAACTTTA
TCCGCCTCCATCCAGTCTATTAATTGTTGCCGGGAAGCTAGAGTAAGTAGTTCGCCAGTTAATAGTTTGC
GCAACGTTGTTGCCATTGCTACAGGCATCGTGGTGTCACGCTCGTCGTTTGGTATGGCTTCATTCAGCTC
CGGTTCCCAACGATCAAGGCGAGTTACATGATCCCCCATGTTGTGCAAAAAAGCGGTTAGCTCCTTCGGT
CCTCCGATCGTTGTCAGAAGTAAGTTGGCCGCAGTGTTATCACTCATGGTTATGGCAGCACTGCATAATT
CTCTTACTGTCATGCCATCCGTAAGATGCTTTTCTGTGACTGGTGAGTACTCAACCAAGTCATTCTGAGA
ATAGTGTATGCGGCGACCGAGTTGCTCTTGCCCGGCGTCAATACGGGATAATACCGCGCCACATAGCAGA
ACTTTAAAAGTGCTCATCATTGGAAAACGTTCTTCGGGGCGAAAACTCTCAAGGATCTTACCGCTGTTGA
GATCCAGTTCGATGTAACCCACTCGTGCACCCAACTGATCTTCAGCATCTTTTACTTTCACCAGCGTTTC
TGGGTGAGCAAAAACAGGAAGGCAAAATGCCGCAAAAAAGGGAATAAGGGCGACACGGAAATGTTGAATA
CTCATACTCTTCCTTTTTCAATATTATTGAAGCATTTATCAGGGTTATTGTCTCATGAGCGGATACATAT
TTGAATGTATTTAGAAAAATAAACAAATAGGGGTTCCGCGCACATTTCCCCGAAAAGTGCCACCTGACGT
CGACGGATCGGGAGATCTCCCGATCCCCTATGGTGCACTCTCAGTACAATCTGCTCTGATGCCGCATAGT
TAAGCCAGTATCTGCTCCCTGCTTGTGTGTTGGAGGTCGCTGAGTAGTGCGCGAGCAAAATTTAAGCTAC
AACAAGGCAAGGCTTGACCGACAATTGCATGAAGAATCTGCTTAGGGTTAGGCGTTTTGCGCTGCTTCGC
GATGTACGGGCCAGATATACGCGTTGACATTGATTATTGACTAGTTATTAATAGTAATCAATTACGGGGT
CATTAGTTCATAGCCCATATATGGAGTTCCGCGTTACATAACTTACGGTAAATGGCCCGCCTGGCTGACC
GCCCAACGACCCCCGCCCATTGACGTCAATAATGACGTATGTTCCCATAGTAACGCCAATAGGGACTTTC
CATTGACGTCAATGGGTGGAGTATTTACGGTAAACTGCCCACTTGGCAGTACATCAAGTGTATCATATGC
CAAGTACGCCCCCTATTGACGTCAATGACGGTAAATGGCCCGCCTGGCATTATGCCCAGTACATGACCTT
ATGGGACTTTCCTACTTGGCAGTACATCTACGTATTAGTCATCGCTATTACCATGGTGATGCGGTTTTGG
CAGTACATCAATGGGCGTGGATAGCGGTTTGACTCACGGGGATTTCCAAGTCTCCACCCCATTGACGTCA
ATGGGAGTTTGTTTTGGCACCAAAATCAACGGGACTTTCCAAAATGTCGTAACAACTCCGCCCCATTGAC
GCAAATGGGCGGTAGGCGTGTACGGTGGGAGGTCTATATAAGCAGAGCTCTCTGGCTAACTAGAGAACCC
ACTGCTTACTGGCTTATCGAAATTAATACGACTCACTATAGGGAGACCCAAGCTGGCTAGCCACCATGGT
GAGCAAGGGCGAGGAGCTGTTCACCGGGGTGGTGCCCATCCTGGTCGAGCTGGACGGCGACGTAAACGGC
CACAAGTTCAGCGTGTCCGGCGAGGGCGAGGGCGATGCCACCTACGGCAAGCTGACCCTGAAGTTCATCT
GCACCACCGGCAAGCTGCCCGTGCCCTGGCCCACCCTCGTGACCACCCTGAGCTACGGCGTGCAGTGCTT
CAGCCGCTACCCCGACCACATGAAGCAGCACGACTTCTTCAAGTCCGCCATGCCCGAAGGCTACGTCCAG
GAGCGCACCATCTTCTTCAAGGACGACGGCAACTACAAGACCCGCGCCGAGGTGAAGTTCGAGGGCGACA
CCCTGGTGAACCGCATCGAGCTGAAGGGCATCGACTTCAAGGAGGACGGCAACATCCTGGGGCACAAGCT
GGAGTACAACTACAACCCCCACAACGTCTATATCATGGCCGACAAGCAGAAGAACGGCATCAAGGTGAAC
TTCAAGATCCGCCACAACATCGAGGACGGCAGCGTGCAGCTCGCCGACCACTACCAGCAGAACACCCCCA
TCGGCGACGGCCCCGTGCTGCTGCCCGACAACCACTACCTGTTCACCCAGTCCGCCCTGAGCAAAGACCC
CAACGAGAAGCGCGATCACATGGTCCTGCTGGAGTTCGTGACCGCCGCCGGGATCACTCTCGGCATGGAC
GAGCTGTACAAGGGATCCGCCGGTACCATGGCCCAGGATCTCAGCGAGAAGGACCTGTTGAAGATGGAGG
TGGAGCAGCTGAAGAAAGAAGTGAAAAACACAAGAATTCCGATTTCCAAAGCGGGAAAGGAAATCAAGGA
GTACGTGGAGGCCCAAGCAGGAAACGATCCTTTTCTCAAAGGCATCCCTGAGGACAAGAATCCCTTCAAG
GAAAAAGGCGGTTGTATAATAAGCTGATCTAGAGGGCCCGTTTAAACCCGCTGATCAGCCTCGACTGTGC
CTTCTAGTTGCCAGCCATCTGTTGTTTGCCCCTCCCCCGTGCCTTCCTTGACCCTGGAAGGTGCCACTCC
CACTGTCCTTTCCTAATAAAATGAGGAAATTGCATCGCATTGTCTGAGTAGGTGTCATTCTATTCTGGGG
GGTGGGGTGGGGCAGGACAGCAAGGGGGAGGATTGGGAAGACAATAGCAGGCATGCTGGGGATGCGGTGG
GCTCTATGGCTTCTGAGGCGGAAAGAACCAGCTGGGGCTCTAGGGGGTATCCCC
[124 nt withheld, positions 3975-4098]
C
[91 nt withheld, positions 4100-4190]
A
[49 nt withheld, positions 4192-4240]
CCTTTGACGTTGGAGTCCACGTTCTTT
[37 nt withheld, positions 4268-4304]
ACCCTATCTCGGTCTATTCTTTTGATTTATAAGGGATTTTGCCGATTTCGGCCTATTGGTTAAAAAATGA
GCTGATTTAACAAAAATTTAACGCGAATTAATTCTGTGGAATGTGTGTCAGTTAGGGTGTGGAAAGTCCC
CAGGCTCCCCAGCAGGCAGAAGTATGCAAAGCATGCATCTCAATTAGTCAGCAACCAGGTGTGGAAAGTC
CCCAGGCTCCCCAGCAGGCAGAAGTATGCAAAGCATGCATCTCAATTAGTCAGCAACCATAGTCCCGCCC
CTAACTCCGCCCATCCCGCCCCTAACTCCGCCCAGTTCCGCCCATTCTCCGCCCCATGGCTGACTAATTT
TTTTTATTTATGCAGAGGCCGAGGCCGCCTCTGCCTCTGAGCTATTCCAGAAGTAGTGAGGAGGCTTTTT
TGGAGGCCTAGGCTTTTGCAAAAAGCTCCCGGGAGCTTGTATATCCATTTTCGGATCTGATCAGCACGTG
ATGAAAAAGCCTGAACTCACCGCGACGTCTGTCGAGAAGTTTCTGATCGAAAAGTTCGACAGCGTCTCCG
ACCTGATGCAGCTCTCGGAGGGCGAAGAATCTCGTGCTTTCAGCTTCGATGTAGGAGGGCGTGGATATGT
CCTGCGGGTAAATAGCTGCGCCGATGGTTTCTACAAAGATCGTTATGTTTATCGGCACTTTGCATCGGCC
GCGCTCCCGATTCCGGAAGTGCTTGACATTGGGGAATTCAGCGAGAGCCTGACCTATTGCATCTCCCGCC
GTGCACAGGGTGTCACGTTGCAAGACCTGCCTGAAACCGAACTGCCCGCTGTTCTGCAGCCGGTCGCGGA
GGCCATGGATGCGATCGCTGCGGCCGATCTTAGCCAGACGAGCGGGTTCGGCCCATTCGGACCGCAAGGA
ATCGGTCAATACACTACATGGCGTGATTTCATATGCGCGATTGCTGATCCCCATGTGTATCACTGGCAAA
CTGTGATGGACGACACCGTCAGTGCGTCCGTCGCGCAGGCTCTCGATGAGCTGATGCTTTGGGCCGAGGA
CTGCCCCGAAGTCCGGCACCTCGTGCACGCGGATTTCGGCTCCAACAATGTCCTGACGGACAATGGCCGC
ATAACAGCGGTCATTGACTGGAGCGAGGCGATGTTCGGGGATTCCCAATACGAGGTCGCCAACATCTTCT
TCTGGAGGCCGTGGTTGGCTTGTATGGAGCAGCAGACGCGCTACTTCGAGCGGAGGCATCCGGAGCTTGC
AGGATCGCCGCGGCTCCGGGCGTATATGCTCCGCATTGGTCTTGACCAACTCTATCAGAGCTTGGTTGAC
GGCAATTTCGATGATGCAGCTTGGGCGCAGGGTCGATGCGACGCAATCGTCCGATCCGGAGCCGGGACTG
TCGGGCGTACACAAATCGCCCGCAGAAGCGCGGCCGTCTGGACCGATGGCTGTGTAGAAGTACTCGCCGA
TAGTGGAAACCGACGCCCCAGCACTCGTCCGAGGGCAAAGGAATAGCACGTGCTACGAGATTTCGATTCC
ACCGCCGCCTTCTATGAAAGGTTGGGCTTCGGAATCGTTTTCCGGGACGCCGGCTGGATGATCCTCCAGC
GCGGGGATCTCATGCTGGAGTTCTTCGCCCACCCCAACTTGTTTATTGCAGCTTATAATGGTTACAAATA
AAGCAATAGCATCACAAATTTCACAAATAAAGCATTTTTTTCACTGCATTCTAGTTGTGGTTTGTCCAAA
CTCATCAATGTATCTTATCATGTCTGTATACCGTCGACCTCTAGCTAGAGCTTGGCGTAATCATGGTCAT
AGCTGTTTCCTGTGTGAAATTGTTATCCGCTCACAATTCCACACAACATACGAGCCGGAAGCATAAAGTG
TAAAGCCTGGGGTGCCTAATGAGTGAGCTAACTCACATTAATTGCGTTGCGCTCACTGCCCGCTTTCCAG
TCGGGAAACCTGTCGTGCCAGCTGCATTAATGAATCGGCCAACGCGCGGGGAGAGGCGGTTTGCGTATTG
GGCGCTCTTCCGCTTCCTCGCTCACTGACTCGCTGCGCTCGGTCGTTCGGCTGCGGCGAGCGGTATCAGC
TCACTCAAAGGCGGTAATACGGTTATCCACAGAATCAGGGGATAACGCAGGA
Features (pLannotate 1.2.2; 22 found; start..end, strand, type, name):
     66..654     -  rep_origin     ori: high-copy-number ColE1/pMB1/pBR322/pUC origin of replication
    825..1685    -  CDS            AmpR: β-lactamase; bla; confers resistance to ampicillin, carbenicillin, and related antibiotics
   1686..1790    -  promoter       AmpR promoter: bla
   1849..1901    -  misc_feature   bom (fragment): basis of mobility region from pBR322
   2056..2435    +  enhancer       CMV enhancer: human cytomegalovirus immediate early enhancer
   2436..2639    +  promoter       CMV promoter: human cytomegalovirus (CMV) immediate early promoter
   2635..2668    +  LTR            5' LTR (truncated) (fragment): truncated 5' long terminal repeat (LTR) from HIV-1
   2684..2702    +  promoter       T7 promoter: promoter for bacteriophage T7 RNA polymerase
   2726..3442    +  CDS            EGFP: the original enhanced GFP (Yang et al., 1996) mammalian codon-optimized
   3464..3664    +  CDS            GNG11 (fragment): GBG11_HUMAN - Also known as GNGT11. Experimental evidence at protein level: Swiss-Prot protein existence level 1. Guanine nucleotide-binding proteins (G proteins) are involved as a modulator or transducer in various transmembrane signaling systems. The beta and gamma chains are required for the GTPase activity, for replacement of GDP by GTP, and for G protein-effector interaction. From Homo sapiens (Human).
   3705..3929    +  polyA_signal   bGH poly(A) signal: bovine growth hormone polyadenylation signal
   3933..3954    +  promoter       SV40 promoter (fragment): SV40 enhancer and early promoter
   3975..4403    +  rep_origin     f1 ori (sequence partly withheld): f1 bacteriophage origin of replication; arrow indicates direction of (+) strand synthesis
   4417..4746    +  promoter       SV40 promoter: SV40 enhancer and early promoter
   4795..5820    +  CDS            HygR: aminoglycoside phosphotransferase from E. coli; aph(4)-Ia; confers resistance to hygromycin
   5830..5955    +  CDS            ble (fragment): BLE_KLEPN - Experimental evidence at protein level: Swiss-Prot protein existence level 1. Binding protein with a strong affinity to the bleomycin family of antibiotics. Binds to CL990; an antimitotic-antibiotic compound. From Klebsiella pneumoniae.
   5950..6071    +  polyA_signal   SV40 poly(A) signal: SV40 polyadenylation signal
   6144..6160    -  protein_bind   lac operator: The lac repressor binds to the lac operator to inhibit transcription in E. coli. This inhibition can be relieved by adding lactose or isopropyl-β-D-thiogalactopyranoside (IPTG). lac repressor encoded by lacI
   6168..6198    -  promoter       lac promoter: promoter for the E. coli lac operon
   6213..6234    -  protein_bind   CAP binding site: CAP binding activates transcription in the presence of cAMP. E. coli catabolite activator protein
   6247..6339    -  CDS            lacI (fragment): lac repressor; lacI; The lac repressor binds to the lac operator to inhibit transcription in E. coli. This inhibition can be relieved by adding lactose or isopropyl-β-D-thiogalactopyranoside (IPTG).
   6341..6449    -  rep_origin     RSF ori (fragment): Plasmids containing the RSF 1030 origin of replication can be propagated in E. coli cells that contain additional plasmids with compatible origins.
