[The description below was written by a language model from this plasmid's Addgene catalogue record and pLannotate feature annotations shown in this document.]
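Description:
pcDNA3.1-GGamma9-GFP2 is a mammalian expression plasmid built on the Invitrogen pcDNA3.1 backbone, about 6.5 kb in the sequenced record. It is maintained in E. coli through a high-copy ColE1/pUC-type origin and an ampicillin resistance (β-lactamase) gene. An SV40 early promoter driving a hygromycin phosphotransferase gene with an SV40 polyadenylation signal allows selection of stably transfected mammalian cells. An f1 phage origin is also present. Remnants of a lac promoter/operator region and several short fragment hits (HIV-1 LTR, ble, lacI, RSF ori) appear to be backbone residue or annotation artefacts rather than functional parts.

The payload is a 942 bp insert encoding human G protein gamma subunit 9 (GNG9, Entrez gene GNGT2), fused at its N terminus to GFP2 through a short GSAG linker. The fusion is transcribed from the CMV immediate-early enhancer/promoter and terminated by the bovine growth hormone polyadenylation signal; a T7 promoter sits just upstream of the coding region. The automated feature table labels the fluorescent protein as EGFP and the gamma subunit as a GNG11 fragment. These labels most likely reflect similarity matches to related sequences, and the catalogue entry identifies the parts as GFP2 and GNG9.

In use, the GFP2-tagged gamma subunit serves as the acceptor in a BRET2 biosensor that reports heterotrimeric G protein dissociation. It belongs to the TRUPATH open-source platform for profiling GPCR coupling across G protein transducers. The luciferase donor component is not part of this plasmid and must be supplied by partner constructs. The plasmid was generated under the Illuminating the Druggable Genome program.
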