Addgene plasmid #140991: pcDNA3.1-GGamma9-GFP2
Purpose: Encodes a G gamma subunit (GNG9) containing GFP2 as an optimal component of a BRET2 biosensor for studying heterotrimeric G protein dissociation
Depositing lab: Bryan Roth. Depositing organization: University of North Carolina at Chapel Hill. Publication: TRUPATH, an open-source biosensor platform for interrogating the GPCR transducerome. Olsen RHJ, DiBerto JF, English JG, Glaudin AM, Krumm BE, Slocum ST, Che T, Gavin AC, McCorvy JD, Roth BL, Strachan RT. Nat Chem Biol. 2020 May 4. pii: 10.1038/s41589-020-0535-8. doi: 10.1038/s41589-020-0535-8. PubMed 32367019.
Backbone
  Vector backbone: pcDNA3.1
  Backbone manufacturer: Invitrogen
  Backbone size w/o insert (bp): 5432
  Vector type: Mammalian Expression
  Selectable markers: Hygromycin
Growth in bacteria
  Bacterial resistance: Ampicillin, 100 μg/mL
  Growth temperature: 37°C
  Growth strain: NEB Stable
  Copy number: High Copy
Gene/Insert
  Gene/Insert name: GGamma9-GFP2 (alt name: GNG9)
  Species: H. sapiens (human)
  Insert size (bp): 942
  Entrez Gene: GNGT2 (a.k.a. G-GAMMA-8, G-GAMMA-C, GNG9, GNGT8, HG3I)
  Promoter: CMV
  Tag / fusion protein: GFP2 and GSAG linker (N terminal on insert)
  Cloning method: Gibson Cloning
  Sequencing primers: 5′ CGCAAATGGGCGGTAGGCGTG; 3′ TAGAAGGCACAGTCGAGG
Terms and licenses: Academic/Nonprofit Terms; Industry Terms: Not Available to Industry
Depositor comments: These plasmids were generated as part of the Illuminating the Druggable Genome (IDG) program sponsored by the NIH Common Fund. The goal of this program is to identify, gather, and distribute information and resources for proteins that currently are not well-studied yet belong to commonly drug-targeted protein families: protein kinases, non-olfactory G-protein coupled receptors (GPCRs), and ion channels. The IDG program is designed to develop fundamental research tools for understudied proteins, elucidate their function, and disseminate the IDG-related resources and data to the greater scientific community.
How to cite: pcDNA3.1-GGamma9-GFP2 was a gift from Bryan Roth (Addgene plasmid # 140991 ; http://n2t.net/addgene:140991 ; RRID:Addgene_140991)
